>Addgene plasmid #47243 | TAL3524 | depositor partial sequence | sequence record 67330 | Insert sequence
ATGGACTACAAAGACCATGACGGTGATTATAAAGATCATGACATCGATTACAAGGATGACGATGACAAGA
TGGCCCCCAAGAAGAAGAGGAAGGTGGGCATTCACCGCGGGGTACCTATGGTGGACTTGAGGACACTCGG
TTATTCGCAACAGCAACAGGAGAAAATCAAGCCTAAGGTCAGGAGCACCGTCGCGCAACACCACGAGGCG
CTTGTGGGGCATGGCTTCACTCATGCGCATATTGTCGCGCTTTCACAGCACCCTGCGGCGCTTGGGACGG
TGGCTGTCAAATACCAAGATATGATTGCGGCCCTGCCCGAAGCCACGCACGAGGCAATTGTAGGGGTCGG
TAAACAGTGGTCGGGAGCGCGAGCACTTGAGGCGCTGCTGACTGTGGCGGGTGAGCTTAGGGGGCCTCCG
CTCCAGCTCGACACCGGGCAGCTGCTGAAGATCGCGAAGAGAGGGGGAGTAACAGCGGTAGAGGCAGTGC
ACGCCTGGCGCAATGCGCTCACCGGGGCCCCCTTGAACCTGACCCCAGACCAGGTAGTCGCAATCGCGAA
CAATAATGGGGGAAAGCAAGCCCTGGAAACCGTGCAAAGGTTGTTGCCGGTCCTTTGTCAAGACCACGGC
CTTACACCGGAGCAAGTCGTGGCCATTGCAAGCAATGGGGGTGGCAAACAGGCTCTTGAGACGGTTCAGA
GACTTCTCCCAGTTCTCTGTCAAGCCCACGGGCTGACTCCCGATCAAGTTGTAGCGATTGCGTCCAACGG
TGGAGGGAAACAAGCATTGGAGACTGTCCAACGGCTCCTTCCCGTGTTGTGTCAAGCCCACGGTTTGACG
CCTGCACAAGTGGTCGCCATCGCCTCCAATATTGGCGGTAAGCAGGCGCTGGAAACAGTACAGCGCCTGC
TGCCTGTACTGTGCCAGGATCATGGACTGACCCCAGACCAGGTAGTCGCAATCGCGTCGAACATTGGGGG
AAAGCAAGCCCTGGAAACCGTGCAAAGGTTGTTGCCGGTCCTTTGTCAAGACCACGGCCTTACACCGGAG
CAAGTCGTGGCCATTGCAAATAATAACGGTGGCAAACAGGCTCTTGAGACGGTTCAGAGACTTCTCCCAG
TTCTCTGTCAAGCCCACGGGCTGACTCCCGATCAAGTTGTAGCGATTGCGAATAACAATGGAGGGAAACA
AGCATTGGAGACTGTCCAACGGCTCCTTCCCGTGTTGTGTCAAGCCCACGGTTTGACGCCTGCACAAGTG
GTCGCCATCGCCAGCCATGATGGCGGTAAGCAGGCGCTGGAAACAGTACAGCGCCTGCTGCCTGTACTGT
GCCAGGATCATGGACTGACCCCAGACCAGGTAGTCGCAATCGCGTCAAACGGAGGGGGAAAGCAAGCCCT
GGAAACCGTGCAAAGGTTGTTGCCGGTCCTTTGTCAAGACCACGGCCTTACACCGGAGCAAGTCGTGGCC
ATTGCATCCCACGACGGTGGCAAACAGGCTCTTGAGACGGTTCAGAGACTTCTCCCAGTTCTCTGTCAAG
CCCACGGGCTGACTCCCGATCAAGTTGTAGCGATTGCGTCCAACGGTGGAGGGAAACAAGCATTGGAGAC
TGTCCAACGGCTCCTTCCCGTGTTGTGTCAAGCCCACGGTTTGACGCCTGCACAAGTGGTCGCCATCGCC
AACAACAACGGCGGTAAGCAGGCGCTGGAAACAGTACAGCGCCTGCTGCCTGTACTGTGCCAGGATCATG
GACTGACCCCAGACCAGGTAGTCGCAATCGCGTCAAACGGAGGGGGAAAGCAAGCCCTGGAAACCGTGCA
AAGGTTGTTGCCGGTCCTTTGTCAAGACCACGGCCTTACACCGGAGCAAGTCGTGGCCATTGCAAGCAAC
ATCGGTGGCAAACAGGCTCTTGAGACGGTTCAGAGACTTCTCCCAGTTCTCTGTCAAGCCCACGGGCTGA
CTCCCGATCAAGTTGTAGCGATTGCGTCCAACGGTGGAGGGAAACAAGCATTGGAGACTGTCCAACGGCT
CCTTCCCGTGTTGTGTCAAGCCCACGGTTTGACGCCTGCACAAGTGGTCGCCATCGCCTCCAATATTGGC
GGTAAGCAGGCGCTGGAAACAGTACAGCGCCTGCTGCCTGTACTGTGCCAGGATCATGGACTGACACCCG
AACAGGTGGTCGCCATTGCTAATAATAACGGAGGACGGCCAGCCTTGGAG
