>Addgene plasmid #47243 | TAL3524 | addgene partial sequence | sequence record 69147 | JDS-TALEN-F 5'-TAGGGGTCGGTAAACAGTGG-3'
ACTGTGGCGGGTGAGCTTAGGGGGCCTCCGCTCCAGCTCGACACCGGGCAGCTGCTGAAGATCGCGAAGA
GAGGGGGAGTAACAGCGGTAGAGGCAGTGCACGCCTGGCGCAATGCGCTCACCGGGGCCCCCTTGAACCT
GACCCCAGACCAGGTAGTCGCAATCGCGAACAATAATGGGGGAAAGCAAGCCCTGGAAACCGTGCAAAGG
TTGTTGCCGGTCCTTTGTCAAGACCACGGCCTTACACCGGAGCAAGTCGTGGCCATTGCAAGCAATGGGG
GTGGCAAACAGGCTCTTGAGACGGTTCAGAGACTTCTCCCAGTTCTCTGTCAAGCCCACGGGCTGACTCC
CGATCAAGTTGTAGCGATTGCGTCCAACGGTGGAGGGAAACAAGCATTGGAGACTGTCCAACGGCTCCTT
CCCGTGTTGTGTCAAGCCCACGGTTTGACGCCTGCACAAGTGGTCGCCATCGCCTCCAATATTGGCGGTA
AGCAGGCGCTGGAAACAGTACAGCGCCTGCTGCCTGTACTGTGCCAGGATCATGGACTGACCCCAGACCA
GGTAGTCGCAATCGCGTCGAACATTGGGGGAAAGCAAGCCCTGGAAACCGTGCAAAGGTTGTTGCCGGTC
CTTTGTCAAGACCACGGCCTTACACCGGAGCAAGTCGTGGCCATTGCAAATAATAACGGTGGCAAACAGG
CTCTTGAGACGGTTCAGAGACTTCTCCCAGTTCTCTGTCAAGCCCACGGGCTGACTCCCGATCAAGTTGT
AGCGATTGCGAATAACAATGGAGGGAAACAAGCATTGGAGACTGTCCAACGGCTC
