[The description below was written by a language model from this plasmid's Addgene catalogue record.]
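Description:
TAL3524 is a TALEN expression plasmid encoding the left-hand monomer of a nuclease pair directed against the zebrafish (D. rerio) rbp4 gene. It is built on the JDS74 backbone, a TALEN acceptor vector of about 6.4 kb, into which a roughly 1.4 kb array of engineered TAL effector repeats was inserted through BsmBI sites that were destroyed during cloning. The plasmid is maintained in E. coli at high copy number under ampicillin selection. No feature table accompanies the record, so the specific bacterial origin and other backbone elements are not itemised.

The backbone supplies the parts flanking the repeat array, placing a 3X FLAG tag at the N terminus and a wild-type FokI nuclease domain at the C terminus. The translated product is therefore an epitope-tagged TAL DNA-binding domain fused to FokI. Because FokI cleaves only as a dimer, this left monomer must be used with a matching right-hand TALEN that binds the opposite strand across a spacer. Together they introduce a double-strand break at the rbp4 locus, and error-prone repair of that break can produce disruptive indels.

Expression is driven by a CMV promoter for mammalian cells. The vector type also lists T7, which indicates a T7 promoter that would allow in vitro transcription of TALEN mRNA, the form usually injected into zebrafish embryos. The CMV-forward and BGH-reverse sequencing primers suggest a BGH polyadenylation region downstream of the coding sequence. The construct belongs to a set of TALENs for targeted gene disruption in zebrafish, and the depositor recommends checking the plasmid by diagnostic restriction digest before use.
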