Addgene plasmid #47243: TAL3524
Depositing lab: Keith Joung. Depositing organization: Massachusetts General Hospital. Publication: Targeted gene disruption in somatic zebrafish cells using engineered TALENs. Sander JD, Cade L, Khayter C, Reyon D, Peterson RT, Joung JK, Yeh JR. Nat Biotechnol. 2011 Aug 5;29(8):697-8. doi: 10.1038/nbt.1934. PubMed 21822241.
Backbone
  Vector backbone: JDS74
  Backbone manufacturer: Addgene plasmid #32288
  Backbone size w/o insert (bp): 6447
  Vector type: Mammalian Expression ; T7
Growth in bacteria
  Bacterial resistance: Ampicillin, 100 μg/mL
  Growth temperature: 37°C
  Growth strain: XL1 Blue
  Copy number: High Copy
Gene/Insert
  Gene/Insert name: ZebrafishCommunity-rbp4-left (alt name: rbp4)
  Species: D. rerio (zebrafish)
  Insert size (bp): 1430
  Entrez Gene: rbp4 (a.k.a. rbp, zgc:86911, wu:fb58d04, wu:fb72b04)
  Promoter: CMV
  Tag / fusion protein: 3X Flag (N terminal on backbone); WT FOKI (C terminal on backbone)
  Cloning method: Restriction Enzyme; 5′ cloning site BsmBI (destroyed during cloning); 3′ cloning site BsmBI (destroyed during cloning)
  Sequencing primers: 5′ CMV-F; 3′ BGH-rev
Terms and licenses: Academic/Nonprofit Terms; Industry Terms: Not Available to Industry
Depositor comments: Target binding site: TGTTAAGGCTCTGTATAG It is strongly recommended that users perform a diagnostic digest to verify this plasmid prior to use. For example, a double digest of the plasmid with BamHI and KpnI should result in two bands at 2.3kb and 5.8kb.
How to cite: TAL3524 was a gift from Keith Joung (Addgene plasmid # 47243 ; http://n2t.net/addgene:47243 ; RRID:Addgene_47243)
